Addgene plasmid #156448: pKS070 - pCAGGS-3XFLAG-(human)CTCF-eGFP
Purpose: For transient expression of human CTCF tagged with eGFP
Depositing lab: Elphege Nora. Publication: Molecular basis of CTCF binding polarity in genome folding. Nora EP, Caccianini L, Fudenberg G, So K, Kameswaran V, Nagle A, Uebersohn A, Hajj B, Saux AL, Coulon A, Mirny LA, Pollard KS, Dahan M, Bruneau BG. Nat Commun. 2020 Nov 5;11(1):5612. doi: 10.1038/s41467-020-19283-x. PubMed 33154377.
Backbone
  Vector backbone: pKS070-pCAGGS-3XFLAG-(human)CTCF-eGFP
  Vector type: Mammalian Expression
Growth in bacteria
  Bacterial resistance: Ampicillin, 100 μg/mL
  Growth temperature: 37°C
  Growth strain: DH5alpha
  Copy number: High Copy
Gene/Insert
  Gene/Insert name: human CTCF
  Species: H. sapiens (human)
  Mutation: none
  Entrez Gene: CTCF (a.k.a. CFAP108, FAP108, MRD21)
  Cloning method: Gibson Cloning
Terms and licenses: Academic/Nonprofit Terms; Industry Terms: Not Available to Industry
Depositor comments: This plasmid has been found to have dimerized. Plasmid dimerization often does not impact plasmid function, but may reduce transformation efficiencies. If you still need to isolate the monomeric version, you might consider linearizing, gel extracting, re-ligating, and transforming the plasmid.
How to cite: pKS070 - pCAGGS-3XFLAG-(human)CTCF-eGFP was a gift from Elphege Nora (Addgene plasmid # 156448 ; http://n2t.net/addgene:156448 ; RRID:Addgene_156448)
