[The description below was written by a language model from this plasmid's Addgene catalogue record and pLannotate feature annotations shown in this document.]
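Description:
pKS070 - pCAGGS-3XFLAG-(human)CTCF-eGFP is a mammalian expression plasmid of about 7.5 kb, built by Gibson assembly in a pCAGGS-type backbone for transient expression of wild-type human CTCF fused to eGFP. It is maintained in E. coli through a high-copy ColE1/pUC-type origin and selected with ampicillin via a β-lactamase gene under its own bla promoter. Remnants of the lac region (lac promoter, operator, CAP site and a short lacI fragment) are backbone carry-over with no role in the mammalian cassette. No mammalian selection marker is annotated, which fits the stated transient use.

Expression is driven by the CAG arrangement: the CMV immediate-early enhancer, the chicken β-actin promoter and a chimeric β-actin/β-globin intron, which together give strong, broadly active transcription in mammalian cells. The CTCF coding sequence is followed closely by EGFP on the same strand, consistent with a C-terminal fluorescent fusion. The transcript is terminated by the rabbit β-globin polyadenylation signal. The short "HBB" fragments flagging the insert are most likely β-globin exon sequences belonging to the pCAGGS cassette rather than separate coding elements. The 3XFLAG tag in the name is not annotated in either feature table, although an unannotated stretch of roughly 100 bp lies just upstream of CTCF, where an N-terminal tag would be expected.

The depositor and sequencing-derived records differ by only about ten nucleotides and show the same feature layout. The depositor notes that the plasmid stock has been found to be dimerized, which usually does not affect function but may lower transformation efficiency. The construct suits imaging or FLAG-based detection of this chromatin architectural protein in studies of genome folding.
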