Features (pLannotate 1.2.2; 15 found; start..end, strand, type, name):
      4..383     +  enhancer       CMV enhancer: human cytomegalovirus immediate early enhancer
    386..661     +  promoter       chicken β-actin promoter: No description available
    662..1670    +  intron         chimeric intron: chimera between introns from chicken β-actin and rabbit β-globin
   1668..1724    +  CDS            HBB (fragment): HBB_LEPEU - Experimental evidence at protein level: Swiss-Prot protein existence level 1. Involved in oxygen transport from the lung to the various peripheral tissues. From Lepus europaeus (European hare).
   1829..4009    +  CDS            CTCF: CTCF_HUMAN - Experimental evidence at protein level: Swiss-Prot protein existence level 1. Chromatin binding factor that binds to DNA sequence specific sites. Involved in transcriptional regulation by binding to chromatin insulators and preventing interaction between promoter and nearby enhancers and silencers. Acts as transcriptional repressor binding to promoters of vertebrate MYC gene and BAG1 gene. Also binds to the PLK and PIM1 promoters. Acts as a transcriptional activator of APP. Regulates APOA1/C3/A4/A5 gene cluster and controls MHC class II gene expression. Plays an essential role in
   4031..4744    +  CDS            EGFP: EGFP is a basic (constitutively fluorescent) green fluorescent protein published in 1996, derived from Aequorea victoria. It is reported to be a rapidly-maturing weak dimer with moderate acid sensitivity.
   4761..4826    +  CDS            HBB (fragment): HBB_PONPY - Experimental evidence at transcript level: Swiss-Prot protein existence level 2. Involved in oxygen transport from the lung to the various peripheral tissues. From Pongo pygmaeus (Bornean orangutan).
   4897..4952    +  polyA_signal   β-globin poly(A) signal: rabbit β-globin polyadenylation signal (Gil and Proudfoot, 1987)
   5335..5351    -  protein_bind   lac operator: The lac repressor binds to the lac operator to inhibit transcription in E. coli. This inhibition can be relieved by adding lactose or isopropyl-β-D-thiogalactopyranoside (IPTG). lac repressor encoded by lacI
   5359..5389    -  promoter       lac promoter: promoter for the E. coli lac operon
   5404..5425    -  protein_bind   CAP binding site: CAP binding activates transcription in the presence of cAMP. E. coli catabolite activator protein
   5476..5538    -  CDS            lacI (fragment): LACI_ECOLI - Experimental evidence at protein level: Swiss-Prot protein existence level 1. Repressor of the lactose operon. Binds allolactose as an inducer. From Escherichia coli (strain K12).
   5721..6309    -  rep_origin     ori: high-copy-number ColE1/pMB1/pBR322/pUC origin of replication
   6480..7340    -  CDS            AmpR: β-lactamase; bla; confers resistance to ampicillin, carbenicillin, and related antibiotics
   7341..7445    -  promoter       AmpR promoter: bla
>Addgene plasmid #156448 | pKS070 - pCAGGS-3XFLAG-(human)CTCF-eGFP | depositor full sequence | sequence record 301985 | pKS070 - pCAGGS-3XFLAG-(human)CTCF-eGFP sequence 7471 bps
GTCGACATTGATTATTGACTAGTTATTAATAGTAATCAATTACGGGGTCATTAGTTCATAGCCCATATAT
GGAGTTCCGCGTTACATAACTTACGGTAAATGGCCCGCCTGGCTGACCGCCCAACGACCCCCGCCCATTG
ACGTCAATAATGACGTATGTTCCCATAGTAACGCCAATAGGGACTTTCCATTGACGTCAATGGGTGGACT
ATTTACGGTAAACTGCCCACTTGGCAGTACATCAAGTGTATCATATGCCAAGTACGCCCCCTATTGACGT
CAATGACGGTAAATGGCCCGCCTGGCATTATGCCCAGTACATGACCTTATGGGACTTTCCTACTTGGCAG
TACATCTACGTATTAGTCATCGCTATTACCATGGGTCGAGGTGAGCCCCACGTTCTGCTTCACTCTCCCC
ATCTCCCCCCCCTCCCCACCCCCAATTTTGTATTTATTTATTTTTTAATTATTTTGTGCAGCGATGGGGG
CGGGGGGGGGGGGGGCGCGCGCCAGGCGGGGCGGGGCGGGGCGAGGGGCGGGGCGGGGCGAGGCGGAGAG
GTGCGGCGGCAGCCAATCAGAGCGGCGCGCTCCGAAAGTTTCCTTTTATGGCGAGGCGGCGGCGGCGGCG
GCCCTATAAAAAGCGAAGCGCGCGGCGGGCGGGAGTCGCTGCGTTGCCTTCGCCCCGTGCCCCGCTCCGC
GCCGCCTCGCGCCGCCCGCCCCGGCTCTGACTGACCGCGTTACTCCCACAGGTGAGCGGGCGGGACGGCC
CTTCTCCTCCGGGCTGTAATTAGCGCTTGGTTTAATGACGGCTCGTTTCTTTTCTGTGGCTGCGTGAAAG
CCTTAAAGGGCTCCGGGAGGGCCCTTTGTGCGGGGGGGAGCGGCTCGGGGGGTGCGTGCGTGTGTGTGTG
CGTGGGGAGCGCCGCGTGCGGCCCGCGCTGCCCGGCGGCTGTGAGCGCTGCGGGCGCGGCGCGGGGCTTT
GTGCGCTCCGCGTGTGCGCGAGGGGAGCGCGGCCGGGGGCGGTGCCCCGCGGTGCGGGGGGGCTGCGAGG
GGAACAAAGGCTGCGTGCGGGGTGTGTGCGTGGGGGGGTGAGCAGGGGGTGTGGGCGCGGCGGTCGGGCT
GTAACCCCCCCCTGCACCCCCCTCCCCGAGTTGCTGAGCACGGCCCGGCTTCGGGTGCGGGGCTCCGTGC
GGGGCGTGGCGCGGGGCTCGCCGTGCCGGGCGGGGGGTGGCGGCAGGTGGGGGTGCCGGGCGGGGCGGGG
CCGCCTCGGGCCGGGGAGGGCTCGGGGGAGGGGCGCGGCGGCCCCGGAGCGCCGGCGGCTGTCGAGGCGC
GGCGAGCCGCAGCCATTGCCTTTTATGGTAATCGTGCGAGAGGGCGCAGGGACTTCCTTTGTCCCAAATC
TGGCGGAGCCGAAATCTGGGAGGCGCCGCCGCACCCCCTCTAGCGGGCGCGGGCGAAGCGGTGCGGCGCC
GGCAGGAAGGAAATGGGCGGGGAGGGCCTTCGTGCGTCGCCGCGCCGCCGTCCCCTTCTCCATCTCCAGC
CTCGGGGCTGCCGCAGGGGGACGGCTGCCTTCGGGGGGGACGGGGCAGGGCGGGGTTCGGCTTCTGGCGT
GTGACCGGCGGCTCTAGAGCCTCTGCTAACCATGTTCATGCCTTCTTCTTTTTCCTACAGCTCCTGGGCA
ACGTGCTGGTTATTGTGCTGTCTCATCATTTTGGCAAAGAATTCCTCGAGAATTCTCACGCGTGAATTCC
ACCATGGACTATAAGGACCACGACGGAGACTACAAGGATCATGATATTGATTACAAAGACGATGACGATA
AGACCGGTATGGAAGGTGATGCAGTCGAAGCCATTGTGGAGGAGTCCGAAACTTTTATTAAAGGAAAGGA
GAGAAAGACTTACCAGAGACGCCGGGAAGGGGGCCAGGAAGAAGATGCCTGCCACTTACCCCAGAACCAG
ACGGATGGGGGTGAGGTGGTCCAGGATGTCAACAGCAGTGTACAGATGGTGATGATGGAACAGCTGGACC
CCACCCTTCTTCAGATGAAGACTGAAGTAATGGAGGGCACAGTGGCTCCAGAAGCAGAGGCTGCTGTGGA
CGATACCCAGATTATAACTTTACAGGTTGTAAATATGGAGGAACAGCCCATAAACATAGGAGAACTTCAG
CTTGTTCAAGTACCTGTTCCTGTGACTGTACCTGTTGCTACCACTTCAGTAGAAGAACTTCAGGGGGCTT
ATGAAAATGAAGTGTCTAAAGAGGGCCTTGCGGAAAGTGAACCCATGATATGCCACACCCTACCTTTGCC
TGAAGGGTTTCAGGTGGTTAAAGTGGGGGCCAATGGAGAGGTGGAGACACTAGAACAAGGGGAACTTCCA
CCCCAGGAAGATCCTAGTTGGCAAAAAGACCCAGACTATCAGCCACCAGCCAAAAAAACAAAGAAAACCA
AAAAGAGCAAACTGCGTTATACAGAGGAGGGCAAAGATGTAGATGTGTCTGTCTACGATTTTGAGGAAGA
ACAGCAGGAGGGTCTGCTATCAGAGGTTAATGCAGAGAAAGTGGTTGGTAATATGAAGCCTCCAAAGCCA
ACAAAAATTAAAAAGAAAGGTGTAAAGAAGACATTCCAGTGTGAGCTTTGCAGTTACACGTGTCCACGGC
GTTCAAATTTGGATCGTCACATGAAAAGCCACACTGATGAGAGACCACACAAGTGCCATCTCTGTGGCAG
GGCATTCAGAACAGTCACCCTCCTGAGGAATCACCTTAACACACACACAGGTACTCGTCCTCACAAGTGC
CCAGACTGCGACATGGCCTTTGTGACCAGTGGAGAATTGGTTCGGCATCGTCGTTACAAACACACCCACG
AGAAGCCATTCAAGTGTTCCATGTGCGATTACGCCAGTGTAGAAGTCAGCAAATTAAAACGTCACATTCG
CTCTCATACTGGAGAGCGTCCGTTTCAGTGCAGTTTGTGCAGTTATGCCAGCAGGGACACATACAAGCTG
AAAAGGCACATGAGAACCCATTCAGGGGAAAAGCCTTATGAATGTTATATTTGTCATGCTCGGTTTACCC
AAAGTGGTACCATGAAGATGCACATTTTACAGAAGCACACAGAAAATGTGGCCAAATTTCACTGTCCCCA
CTGTGACACAGTCATAGCCCGAAAAAGTGATTTGGGTGTCCACTTGCGAAAGCAGCATTCCTATATTGAG
CAAGGCAAGAAATGCCGTTACTGTGATGCTGTGTTTCATGAGCGCTATGCCCTCATCCAGCATCAGAAGT
CACACAAGAATGAGAAGCGCTTTAAGTGTGACCAGTGTGATTACGCTTGTAGACAGGAGAGGCACATGAT
CATGCACAAGCGCACCCACACCGGGGAGAAGCCTTACGCCTGCAGCCACTGCGATAAGACCTTCCGCCAG
AAGCAGCTTCTCGACATGCACTTCAAGCGCTATCACGACCCCAACTTCGTCCCTGCGGCTTTTGTCTGTT
CTAAGTGTGGGAAAACATTTACACGTCGGAATACCATGGCAAGACATGCTGATAATTGTGCTGGCCCAGA
TGGCGTAGAGGGGGAAAATGGAGGAGAAACGAAGAAGAGTAAACGTGGAAGAAAAAGAAAGATGCGCTCT
AAGAAAGAAGATTCCTCTGACAGTGAAAATGCTGAACCAGATCTGGACGACAATGAGGATGAGGAGGAGC
CTGCCGTAGAAATTGAACCTGAGCCAGAGCCTCAGCCTGTGACCCCAGCCCCACCACCCGCCAAGAAGCG
GAGAGGACGACCCCCTGGCAGAACCAACCAGCCCAAACAGAACCAGCCAACAGCTATCATTCAGGTTGAA
GACCAGAATACAGGTGCAATTGAGAACATTATAGTTGAAGTAAAAAAAGAGCCAGATGCTGAGCCCGCAG
AGGGAGAGGAAGAGGAGGCCCAGCCAGCTGCCACAGATGCCCCCAACGGAGACCTCACGCCCGAGATGAT
CCTCAGCATGATGGACCGGCTTAAGGGGGGAGCAGGAGGCGTGAGCAAGGGCGAGGAGCTGTTCACCGGG
GTGGTGCCCATCCTGGTCGAGCTGGACGGCGACGTAAACGGCCACAAGTTCAGCGTGTCCGGCGAGGGCG
AGGGCGATGCCACCTACGGCAAGCTGACCCTGAAGTTCATCTGCACCACCGGCAAGCTGCCCGTGCCCTG
GCCCACCCTCGTGACCACCCTGACCTACGGCGTGCAGTGCTTCAGCCGCTACCCCGACCACATGAAGCAG
CACGACTTCTTCAAGTCCGCCATGCCCGAAGGCTACGTCCAGGAGCGCACCATCTTCTTCAAGGACGACG
GCAACTACAAGACCCGCGCCGAGGTGAAGTTCGAGGGCGACACCCTGGTGAACCGCATCGAGCTGAAGGG
CATCGACTTCAAGGAGGACGGCAACATCCTGGGGCACAAGCTGGAGTACAACTACAACAGCCACAACGTC
TATATCATGGCCGACAAGCAGAAGAACGGCATCAAGGTGAACTTCAAGATCCGCCACAACATCGAGGACG
GCAGCGTGCAGCTCGCCGACCACTACCAGCAGAACACCCCCATCGGCGACGGCCCCGTGCTGCTGCCCGA
CAACCACTACCTGAGCACCCAGTCCGCCCTGAGCAAAGACCCCAACGAGAAGCGCGATCACATGGTCCTG
CTGGAGTTCGTGACCGCCGCCGGGATCACTCTCGGCATGGACGAGCTGTACAAGTCGCGATAAGCTAGCT
CAGGTGCAGGCTGCCTATCAGAAGGTGGTGGCTGGTGTGGCCAATGCCCTGGCTCACAAATACCACTGAG
ATCTTTTTCCCTCTGCCAAAAATTATGGGGACATCATGAAGCCCCTTGAGCATCTGACTTCTGGCTAATA
AAGGAAATTTATTTTCATTGCAATAGTGTGTTGGAATTTTTTGTGTCTCTCACTCGGAAGGACATATGGG
AGGGCAAATCATTTAAAACATCAGAATGAGTATTTGGTTTAGAGTTTGGCAACATATGCCATATGCTGGC
TGCCATGAACAAAGGTGGCTATAAAGAGGTCATCAGTATATGAAACAGCCCCCTGCTGTCCATTCCTTAT
TCCATAGAAAAGCCTTGACTTGAGGTTAGATTTTTTTTATATTTTGTTTTGTGTTATTTTTTTCTTTAAC
ATCCCTAAAATTTTCCTTACATGTTTTACTAGCCAGATTTTTCCTCCTCTCCTGACTACTCCCAGTCATA
GCTGTCCCTCTTCTCTTATGAAGATCCCTCGACCTGCAGCCCAAGCTTGGCGTAATCATGGTCATAGCTG
TTTCCTGTGTGAAATTGTTATCCGCTCACAATTCCACACAACATACGAGCCGGAAGCATAAAGTGTAAAG
CCTGGGGTGCCTAATGAGTGAGCTAACTCACATTAATTGCGTTGCGCTCACTGCCCGCTTTCCAGTCGGG
AAACCTGTCGTGCCAGCGGATCCGCTGCATTAATGAATCGGCCAACGCGCGGGGAGAGGCGGTTTGCGTA
TTGGGCGCTCTTCCGCTTCCTCGCTCACTGACTCGCTGCGCTCGGTCGTTCGGCTGCGGCGAGCGGTATC
AGCTCACTCAAAGGCGGTAATACGGTTATCCACAGAATCAGGGGATAACGCAGGAAAGAACATGTGAGCA
AAAGGCCAGCAAAAGGCCAGGAACCGTAAAAAGGCCGCGTTGCTGGCGTTTTTCCATAGGCTCCGCCCCC
CTGACGAGCATCACAAAAATCGACGCTCAAGTCAGAGGTGGCGAAACCCGACAGGACTATAAAGATACCA
GGCGTTTCCCCCTGGAAGCTCCCTCGTGCGCTCTCCTGTTCCGACCCTGCCGCTTACCGGATACCTGTCC
GCCTTTCTCCCTTCGGGAAGCGTGGCGCTTTCTCAATGCTCACGCTGTAGGTATCTCAGTTCGGTGTAGG
TCGTTCGCTCCAAGCTGGGCTGTGTGCACGAACCCCCCGTTCAGCCCGACCGCTGCGCCTTATCCGGTAA
CTATCGTCTTGAGTCCAACCCGGTAAGACACGACTTATCGCCACTGGCAGCAGCCACTGGTAACAGGATT
AGCAGAGCGAGGTATGTAGGCGGTGCTACAGAGTTCTTGAAGTGGTGGCCTAACTACGGCTACACTAGAA
GGACAGTATTTGGTATCTGCGCTCTGCTGAAGCCAGTTACCTTCGGAAAAAGAGTTGGTAGCTCTTGATC
CGGCAAACAAACCACCGCTGGTAGCGGTGGTTTTTTTGTTTGCAAGCAGCAGATTACGCGCAGAAAAAAA
GGATCTCAAGAAGATCCTTTGATCTTTTCTACGGGGTCTGACGCTCAGTGGAACGAAAACTCACGTTAAG
GGATTTTGGTCATGAGATTATCAAAAAGGATCTTCACCTAGATCCTTTTAAATTAAAAATGAAGTTTTAA
ATCAATCTAAAGTATATATGAGTAAACTTGGTCTGACAGTTACCAATGCTTAATCAGTGAGGCACCTATC
TCAGCGATCTGTCTATTTCGTTCATCCATAGTTGCCTGACTCCCCGTCGTGTAGATAACTACGATACGGG
AGGGCTTACCATCTGGCCCCAGTGCTGCAATGATACCGCGAGACCCACGCTCACCGGCTCCAGATTTATC
AGCAATAAACCAGCCAGCCGGAAGGGCCGAGCGCAGAAGTGGTCCTGCAACTTTATCCGCCTCCATCCAG
TCTATTAATTGTTGCCGGGAAGCTAGAGTAAGTAGTTCGCCAGTTAATAGTTTGCGCAACGTTGTTGCCA
TTGCTACAGGCATCGTGGTGTCACGCTCGTCGTTTGGTATGGCTTCATTCAGCTCCGGTTCCCAACGATC
AAGGCGAGTTACATGATCCCCCATGTTGTGCAAAAAAGCGGTTAGCTCCTTCGGTCCTCCGATCGTTGTC
AGAAGTAAGTTGGCCGCAGTGTTATCACTCATGGTTATGGCAGCACTGCATAATTCTCTTACTGTCATGC
CATCCGTAAGATGCTTTTCTGTGACTGGTGAGTACTCAACCAAGTCATTCTGAGAATAGTGTATGCGGCG
ACCGAGTTGCTCTTGCCCGGCGTCAATACGGGATAATACCGCGCCACATAGCAGAACTTTAAAAGTGCTC
ATCATTGGAAAACGTTCTTCGGGGCGAAAACTCTCAAGGATCTTACCGCTGTTGAGATCCAGTTCGATGT
AACCCACTCGTGCACCCAACTGATCTTCAGCATCTTTTACTTTCACCAGCGTTTCTGGGTGAGCAAAAAC
AGGAAGGCAAAATGCCGCAAAAAAGGGAATAAGGGCGACACGGAAATGTTGAATACTCATACTCTTCCTT
TTTCAATATTATTGAAGCATTTATCAGGGTTATTGTCTCATGAGCGGATACATATTTGAATGTATTTAGA
AAAATAAACAAATAGGGGTTCCGCGCACATTTCCCCGAAAAGTGCCACCTG
