Features (pLannotate 1.2.2; 15 found; start..end, strand, type, name):
      5..384     +  enhancer       CMV enhancer: human cytomegalovirus immediate early enhancer
    386..661     +  promoter       chicken β-actin promoter: No description available
    662..1678    +  intron         chimeric intron: chimera between introns from chicken β-actin and rabbit β-globin
   1676..1732    +  CDS            HBB (fragment): HBB_LEPEU - Experimental evidence at protein level: Swiss-Prot protein existence level 1. Involved in oxygen transport from the lung to the various peripheral tissues. From Lepus europaeus (European hare).
   1837..4017    +  CDS            CTCF: CTCF_HUMAN - Experimental evidence at protein level: Swiss-Prot protein existence level 1. Chromatin binding factor that binds to DNA sequence specific sites. Involved in transcriptional regulation by binding to chromatin insulators and preventing interaction between promoter and nearby enhancers and silencers. Acts as transcriptional repressor binding to promoters of vertebrate MYC gene and BAG1 gene. Also binds to the PLK and PIM1 promoters. Acts as a transcriptional activator of APP. Regulates APOA1/C3/A4/A5 gene cluster and controls MHC class II gene expression. Plays an essential role in
   4039..4752    +  CDS            EGFP: EGFP is a basic (constitutively fluorescent) green fluorescent protein published in 1996, derived from Aequorea victoria. It is reported to be a rapidly-maturing weak dimer with moderate acid sensitivity.
   4769..4834    +  CDS            HBB (fragment): HBB_PONPY - Experimental evidence at transcript level: Swiss-Prot protein existence level 2. Involved in oxygen transport from the lung to the various peripheral tissues. From Pongo pygmaeus (Bornean orangutan).
   4905..4960    +  polyA_signal   β-globin poly(A) signal: rabbit β-globin polyadenylation signal (Gil and Proudfoot, 1987)
   5345..5361    -  protein_bind   lac operator: The lac repressor binds to the lac operator to inhibit transcription in E. coli. This inhibition can be relieved by adding lactose or isopropyl-β-D-thiogalactopyranoside (IPTG). lac repressor encoded by lacI
   5369..5399    -  promoter       lac promoter: promoter for the E. coli lac operon
   5414..5435    -  protein_bind   CAP binding site: CAP binding activates transcription in the presence of cAMP. E. coli catabolite activator protein
   5486..5548    -  CDS            lacI (fragment): LACI_ECOLI - Experimental evidence at protein level: Swiss-Prot protein existence level 1. Repressor of the lactose operon. Binds allolactose as an inducer. From Escherichia coli (strain K12).
   5731..6319    -  rep_origin     ori: high-copy-number ColE1/pMB1/pBR322/pUC origin of replication
   6490..7350    -  CDS            AmpR: β-lactamase; bla; confers resistance to ampicillin, carbenicillin, and related antibiotics
   7351..7455    -  promoter       AmpR promoter: bla
>Addgene plasmid #156448 | pKS070 - pCAGGS-3XFLAG-(human)CTCF-eGFP | addgene full sequence | sequence record 310163 | Addgene NGS Result
GGTCGACATTGATTATTGACTAGTTATTAATAGTAATCAATTACGGGGTCATTAGTTCATAGCCCATATA
TGGAGTTCCGCGTTACATAACTTACGGTAAATGGCCCGCCTGGCTGACCGCCCAACGACCCCCGCCCATT
GACGTCAATAATGACGTATGTTCCCATAGTAACGCCAATAGGGACTTTCCATTGACGTCAATGGGTGGAG
TATTTACGGTAAACTGCCCACTTGGCAGTACATCAAGTGTATCATATGCCAAGTACGCCCCCTATTGACG
TCAATGACGGTAAATGGCCCGCCTGGCATTATGCCCAGTACATGACCTTATGGGACTTTCCTACTTGGCA
GTACATCTACGTATTAGTCATCGCTATTACCATGGTCGAGGTGAGCCCCACGTTCTGCTTCACTCTCCCC
ATCTCCCCCCCCTCCCCACCCCCAATTTTGTATTTATTTATTTTTTAATTATTTTGTGCAGCGATGGGGG
CGGGGGGGGGGGGGGSGCGCGCCRGGSGGGGSGGGGSGGGGSGRGGGGSGGGGSGGGGSGAGGCGGAGAG
GTGCGGCGGCAGCCAATCAGAGCGGCGCGCTCCGAAAGTTTCCTTTTATGGCGAGGCGGCGGCGGCGGCG
GCCCTATAAAAAGCGAAGCGCGCGGCGGGCGGGAGTCGCTGCGCGCTGCCTTCGCCCCGTGCCCCGCTCC
GCCGCCGCCTCGCGCCGCCCGCCCCGGCTCTGACTGACCGCGTTACTCCCACAGGTGAGCGGGCGGGACG
GCCCTTCTCCTCCGGGCTGTAATTAGCGCTTGGTTTAATGACGGCTTGTTTCTTTTCTGTGGCTGCGTGA
AAGCCTTGAGGGGCTCCGGGAGGGCCCTTTGTGCGGGGGGAGCGGCTCGGGGGGTGCGTGCGTGTGTGTG
TGCGTGGGGAGCGCCGCGTGCGGCTCCGCGCTGCCCGGCGGCTGTGAGCGCTGCGGGCGCGGCGCGGGGC
TTTGTGCGCTCCGCAGTGTGCGCGAGGGGAGCGCGGCCGGGGGCGGTGCCCCGCGGTGCGGGGGGGGCTG
CGAGGGGAACAAAGGCTGCGTGCGGGGTGTGTGCGTGGGGGGGTGAGCAGGGGGTGTGGGCGCGTCGGTC
GGGCTGCAACCCCCCCTGCACCCCCCTCCCCGAGTTGCTGAGCACGGCCCGGCTTCGGGTGCGGGGCTCC
GTACGGGGCGTGGCGCGGGGCTCGCCGTGCCGGGCGGGGGGTGGCGGCAGGTGGGGGTGCCGGGCGGGGC
GGGGCCGCCTCGGGCCGGGGAGGGCTCGGGGGAGGGGCGCGGCGGCCCCCGGAGCGCCGGCGGCTGTCGA
GGCGCGGCGAGCCGCAGCCATTGCCTTTTATGGTAATCGTGCGAGAGGGCGCAGGGACTTCCTTTGTCCC
AAATCTGTGCGGAGCCGAAATCTGGGAGGCGCCGCCGCACCCCCTCTAGCGGGCGCGGGGCGAAGCGGTG
CGGCGCCGGCAGGAAGGAAATGGGCGGGGAGGGCCTTCGTGCGTCGCCGCGCCGCCGTCCCCTTCTCCCT
CTCCAGCCTCGGGGCTGTCCGCGGGGGGACGGCTGCCTTCGGGGGGGACGGGGCAGGGCGGGGTTCGGCT
TCTGGCGTGTGACCGGCGGCTCTAGAGCCTCTGCTAACCATGTTCATGCCTTCTTCTTTTTCCTACAGCT
CCTGGGCAACGTGCTGGTTATTGTGCTGTCTCATCATTTTGGCAAAGAATTCCTCGAGAATTCTCACGCG
TGAATTCCACCATGGACTATAAGGACCACGACGGAGACTACAAGGATCATGATATTGATTACAAAGACGA
TGACGATAAGACCGGTATGGAAGGTGATGCAGTCGAAGCCATTGTGGAGGAGTCCGAAACTTTTATTAAA
GGAAAGGAGAGAAAGACTTACCAGAGACGCCGGGAAGGGGGCCAGGAAGAAGATGCCTGCCACTTACCCC
AGAACCAGACGGATGGGGGTGAGGTGGTCCAGGATGTCAACAGCAGTGTACAGATGGTGATGATGGAACA
GCTGGACCCCACCCTTCTTCAGATGAAGACTGAAGTAATGGAGGGCACAGTGGCTCCAGAAGCAGAGGCT
GCTGTGGACGATACCCAGATTATAACTTTACAGGTTGTAAATATGGAGGAACAGCCCATAAACATAGGAG
AACTTCAGCTTGTTCAAGTACCTGTTCCTGTGACTGTACCTGTTGCTACCACTTCAGTAGAAGAACTTCA
GGGGGCTTATGAAAATGAAGTGTCTAAAGAGGGCCTTGCGGAAAGTGAACCCATGATATGCCACACCCTA
CCTTTGCCTGAAGGGTTTCAGGTGGTTAAAGTGGGGGCCAATGGAGAGGTGGAGACACTAGAACAAGGGG
AACTTCCACCCCAGGAAGATCCTAGTTGGCAAAAAGACCCAGACTATCAGCCACCAGCCAAAAAAACAAA
GAAAACCAAAAAGAGCAAACTGCGTTATACAGAGGAGGGCAAAGATGTAGATGTGTCTGTCTACGATTTT
GAGGAAGAACAGCAGGAGGGTCTGCTATCAGAGGTTAATGCAGAGAAAGTGGTTGGTAATATGAAGCCTC
CAAAGCCAACAAAAATTAAAAAGAAAGGTGTAAAGAAGACATTCCAGTGTGAGCTTTGCAGTTACACGTG
TCCACGGCGTTCAAATTTGGATCGTCACATGAAAAGCCACACTGATGAGAGACCACACAAGTGCCATCTC
TGTGGCAGGGCATTCAGAACAGTCACCCTCCTGAGGAATCACCTTAACACACACACAGGTACTCGTCCTC
ACAAGTGCCCAGACTGCGACATGGCCTTTGTGACCAGTGGAGAATTGGTTCGGCATCGTCGTTACAAACA
CACCCACGAGAAGCCATTCAAGTGTTCCATGTGCGATTACGCCAGTGTAGAAGTCAGCAAATTAAAACGT
CACATTCGCTCTCATACTGGAGAGCGTCCGTTTCAGTGCAGTTTGTGCAGTTATGCCAGCAGGGACACAT
ACAAGCTGAAAAGGCACATGAGAACCCATTCAGGGGAAAAGCCTTATGAATGTTATATTTGTCATGCTCG
GTTTACCCAAAGTGGTACCATGAAGATGCACATTTTACAGAAGCACACAGAAAATGTGGCCAAATTTCAC
TGTCCCCACTGTGACACAGTCATAGCCCGAAAAAGTGATTTGGGTGTCCACTTGCGAAAGCAGCATTCCT
ATATTGAGCAAGGCAAGAAATGCCGTTACTGTGATGCTGTGTTTCATGAGCGCTATGCCCTCATCCAGCA
TCAGAAGTCACACAAGAATGAGAAGCGCTTTAAGTGTGACCAGTGTGATTACGCTTGTAGACAGGAGAGG
CACATGATCATGCACAAGCGCACCCACACCGGGGAGAAGCCTTACGCCTGCAGCCACTGCGATAAGACCT
TCCGCCAGAAGCAGCTTCTCGACATGCACTTCAAGCGCTATCACGACCCCAACTTCGTCCCTGCGGCTTT
TGTCTGTTCTAAGTGTGGGAAAACATTTACACGTCGGAATACCATGGCAAGACATGCTGATAATTGTGCT
GGCCCAGATGGCGTAGAGGGGGAAAATGGAGGAGAAACGAAGAAGAGTAAACGTGGAAGAAAAAGAAAGA
TGCGCTCTAAGAAAGAAGATTCCTCTGACAGTGAAAATGCTGAACCAGATCTGGACGACAATGAGGATGA
GGAGGAGCCTGCCGTAGAAATTGAACCTGAGCCAGAGCCTCAGCCTGTGACCCCAGCCCCACCACCCGCC
AAGAAGCGGAGAGGACGACCCCCTGGCAGAACCAACCAGCCCAAACAGAACCAGCCAACAGCTATCATTC
AGGTTGAAGACCAGAATACAGGTGCAATTGAGAACATTATAGTTGAAGTAAAAAAAGAGCCAGATGCTGA
GCCCGCAGAGGGAGAGGAAGAGGAGGCCCAGCCAGCTGCCACAGATGCCCCCAACGGAGACCTCACGCCC
GAGATGATCCTCAGCATGATGGACCGGCTTAAGGGGGGAGCAGGAGGCGTGAGCAAGGGCGAGGAGCTGT
TCACCGGGGTGGTGCCCATCCTGGTCGAGCTGGACGGCGACGTAAACGGCCACAAGTTCAGCGTGTCCGG
CGAGGGCGAGGGCGATGCCACCTACGGCAAGCTGACCCTGAAGTTCATCTGCACCACCGGCAAGCTGCCC
GTGCCCTGGCCCACCCTCGTGACCACCCTGACCTACGGCGTGCAGTGCTTCAGCCGCTACCCCGACCACA
TGAAGCAGCACGACTTCTTCAAGTCCGCCATGCCCGAAGGCTACGTCCAGGAGCGCACCATCTTCTTCAA
GGACGACGGCAACTACAAGACCCGCGCCGAGGTGAAGTTCGAGGGCGACACCCTGGTGAACCGCATCGAG
CTGAAGGGCATCGACTTCAAGGAGGACGGCAACATCCTGGGGCACAAGCTGGAGTACAACTACAACAGCC
ACAACGTCTATATCATGGCCGACAAGCAGAAGAACGGCATCAAGGTGAACTTCAAGATCCGCCACAACAT
CGAGGACGGCAGCGTGCAGCTCGCCGACCACTACCAGCAGAACACCCCCATCGGCGACGGCCCCGTGCTG
CTGCCCGACAACCACTACCTGAGCACCCAGTCCGCCCTGAGCAAAGACCCCAACGAGAAGCGCGATCACA
TGGTCCTGCTGGAGTTCGTGACCGCCGCCGGGATCACTCTCGGCATGGACGAGCTGTACAAGTCGCGATA
AGCTAGCTCAGGTGCAGGCTGCCTATCAGAAGGTGGTGGCTGGTGTGGCCAATGCCCTGGCTCACAAATA
CCACTGAGATCTTTTTCCCTCTGCCAAAAATTATGGGGACATCATGAAGCCCCTTGAGCATCTGACTTCT
GGCTAATAAAGGAAATTTATTTTCATTGCAATAGTGTGTTGGAATTTTTTGTGTCTCTCACTCGGAAGGA
CATATGGGAGGGCAAATCATTTAAAACATCAGAATGAGTATTTGGTTTAGAGTTTGGCAACATATGCCCA
TATGCTGGCTGCCATGAACAAAGGTTGGCTATAAAGAGGTCATCAGTATATGAAACAGCCCCCTGCTGTC
CATTCCTTATTCCATAGAAAAGCCTTGACTTGAGGTTAGATTTTTTTTATATTTTGTTTTGTGTTATTTT
TTTCTTTAACATCCCTAAAATTTTCCTTACATGTTTTACTAGCCAGATTTTTCCTCCTCTCCTGACTACT
CCCAGTCATAGCTGTCCCTCTTCTCTTATGGAGATCCCTCGACCTGCAGCCCAAGCTTGGCGTAATCATG
GTCATAGCTGTTTCCTGTGTGAAATTGTTATCCGCTCACAATTCCACACAACATACGAGCCGGAAGCATA
AAGTGTAAAGCCTGGGGTGCCTAATGAGTGAGCTAACTCACATTAATTGCGTTGCGCTCACTGCCCGCTT
TCCAGTCGGGAAACCTGTCGTGCCAGCGGATCCGCTGCATTAATGAATCGGCCAACGCGCGGGGAGAGGC
GGTTTGCGTATTGGGCGCTCTTCCGCTTCCTCGCTCACTGACTCGCTGCGCTCGGTCGTTCGGCTGCGGC
GAGCGGTATCAGCTCACTCAAAGGCGGTAATACGGTTATCCACAGAATCAGGGGATAACGCAGGAAAGAA
CATGTGAGCAAAAGGCCAGCAAAAGGCCAGGAACCGTAAAAAGGCCGCGTTGCTGGCGTTTTTCCATAGG
CTCCGCCCCCCTGACGAGCATCACAAAAATCGACGCTCAAGTCAGAGGTGGCGAAACCCGACAGGACTAT
AAAGATACCAGGCGTTTCCCCCTGGAAGCTCCCTCGTGCGCTCTCCTGTTCCGACCCTGCCGCTTACCGG
ATACCTGTCCGCCTTTCTCCCTTCGGGAAGCGTGGCGCTTTCTCATAGCTCACGCTGTAGGTATCTCAGT
TCGGTGTAGGTCGTTCGCTCCAAGCTGGGCTGTGTGCACGAACCCCCCGTTCAGCCCGACCGCTGCGCCT
TATCCGGTAACTATCGTCTTGAGTCCAACCCGGTAAGACACGACTTATCGCCACTGGCAGCAGCCACTGG
TAACAGGATTAGCAGAGCGAGGTATGTAGGCGGTGCTACAGAGTTCTTGAAGTGGTGGCCTAACTACGGC
TACACTAGAAGAACAGTATTTGGTATCTGCGCTCTGCTGAAGCCAGTTACCTTCGGAAAAAGAGTTGGTA
GCTCTTGATCCGGCAAACAAACCACCGCTGGTAGCGGTGGTTTTTTTGTTTGCAAGCAGCAGATTACGCG
CAGAAAAAAAGGATCTCAAGAAGATCCTTTGATCTTTTCTACGGGGTCTGACGCTCAGTGGAACGAAAAC
TCACGTTAAGGGATTTTGGTCATGAGATTATCAAAAAGGATCTTCACCTAGATCCTTTTAAATTAAAAAT
GAAGTTTTAAATCAATCTAAAGTATATATGAGTAAACTTGGTCTGACAGTTACCAATGCTTAATCAGTGA
GGCACCTATCTCAGCGATCTGTCTATTTCGTTCATCCATAGTTGCCTGACTCCCCGTCGTGTAGATAACT
ACGATACGGGAGGGCTTACCATCTGGCCCCAGTGCTGCAATGATACCGCGAGACCCACGCTCACCGGCTC
CAGATTTATCAGCAATAAACCAGCCAGCCGGAAGGGCCGAGCGCAGAAGTGGTCCTGCAACTTTATCCGC
CTCCATCCAGTCTATTAATTGTTGCCGGGAAGCTAGAGTAAGTAGTTCGCCAGTTAATAGTTTGCGCAAC
GTTGTTGCCATTGCTACAGGCATCGTGGTGTCACGCTCGTCGTTTGGTATGGCTTCATTCAGCTCCGGTT
CCCAACGATCAAGGCGAGTTACATGATCCCCCATGTTGTGCAAAAAAGCGGTTAGCTCCTTCGGTCCTCC
GATCGTTGTCAGAAGTAAGTTGGCCGCAGTGTTATCACTCATGGTTATGGCAGCACTGCATAATTCTCTT
ACTGTCATGCCATCCGTAAGATGCTTTTCTGTGACTGGTGAGTACTCAACCAAGTCATTCTGAGAATAGT
GTATGCGGCGACCGAGTTGCTCTTGCCCGGCGTCAATACGGGATAATACCGCGCCACATAGCAGAACTTT
AAAAGTGCTCATCATTGGAAAACGTTCTTCGGGGCGAAAACTCTCAAGGATCTTACCGCTGTTGAGATCC
AGTTCGATGTAACCCACTCGTGCACCCAACTGATCTTCAGCATCTTTTACTTTCACCAGCGTTTCTGGGT
GAGCAAAAACAGGAAGGCAAAATGCCGCAAAAAAGGGAATAAGGGCGACACGGAAATGTTGAATACTCAT
ACTCTTCCTTTTTCAATATTATTGAAGCATTTATCAGGGTTATTGTCTCATGAGCGGATACATATTTGAA
TGTATTTAGAAAAATAAACAAATAGGGGTTCCGCGCACATTTCCCCGAAAAGTGCCACCTG
